>Addgene plasmid #42967 | I-AACA | depositor partial sequence | sequence record 58232 | I-AACA sequence 424 bps
CGTCTCCTGACCCCAGAGCAGGTCGTGGCAATCGCCTCCAACATTGGCGGGAAACAGGCACTCGAGACTG
TCCAGCGCCTGCTTCCCGTGCTGTGCCAAGCGCACGGACTCACCCCAGAGCAGGTCGTGGCAATCGCCTC
CAACATTGGCGGGAAACAGGCACTCGAGACTGTCCAGCGCCTGCTTCCCGTGCTGTGCCAAGCGCACGGC
CTCACCCCAGAGCAGGTCGTGGCGATCGCAAGCCACGACGGAGGAAAGCAAGCCTTGGAAACAGTACAGA
GGCTGTTGCCTGTGCTGTGCCAAGCGCACGGATTAACCCCAGAGCAGGTCGTGGCAATCGCCTCCAACAT
TGGCGGGAAACAGGCACTCGAGACTGTCCAGCGCCTGCTTCCCGTGCTGTGCCAAGCGCACGGCTTAAGA
GACG
