>Addgene plasmid #42967 | I-AACA | addgene partial sequence | sequence record 60031 | M13-F20 5'-TGTAAAACGACGGCCAGT-3'
CTATAGGGCGAATTGGGCCCTCTAGATGCATGCTCGAGCGGCCGCCAGTGTGATGGATATCTGCAGAATT
CGCCCTTATATAGATGCCGTCCTAGCGCGTCTCCTGACCCCAGAGCAGGTCGTGGCAATCGCCTCCAACA
TTGGCGGGAAACAGGCACTCGAGACTGTCCAGCGCCTGCTTCCCGTGCTGTGCCAAGCGCACGGACTCAC
CCCAGAGCAGGTCGTGGCAATCGCCTCCAACATTGGCGGGAAACAGGCACTCGAGACTGTCCAGCGCCTG
CTTCCCGTGCTGTGCCAAGCGCACGGCCTCACCCCAGAGCAGGTCGTGGCGATCGCAAGCCACGACGGAG
GAAAGCAAGCCTTGGAAACAGTACAGAGGCTGTTGCCTGTGCTGTGCCAAGCGCACGGATTAACCCCAGA
GCAGGTCGTGGCAATCGCCTCCAACATTGGCGGGAAACAGGCACTCGAGACTGTCCAGCGCCTGCTTCCC
GTGCTGTGCCAAGCGCACGGCTTAAGAGACGTGGGCACAGGAAAGATACTTAAGGGCGAATTCCAGCACA
CTGGCGGCCGTTACTAGTGGATCCGAGCTCGGTACCAAGCTTGGCGTAATCATGGTCATAGCTGTTTCCT
GTGTGAAATTGTTATCCGCTCACAATTCCACACAACATACGAGCCGGAAGCATAAAGTGTAAAGCCTGGG
GTGCCTAATGAGTGAGCTAACTCACATTAATTGCGTTGCGCTCACTGCCCGCTTTCCAGTCGGGAAACCT
GTCGTGCCAGCTGCATTAATGAATCGGCCAACGCGCGGGGAGAGGCGGTTTGCGTATTGGGCGCTCTTCC
GCTTCCTCGCTCACTGACTCGCTGCGCTCGGTCGTTCGGCTG
