[The description below was written by a language model from this plasmid's Addgene catalogue record.]
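Description:
I-AACA is a bacterial cloning plasmid built on the commercial pCRII-TOPO backbone (about 4 kb without insert), carrying a 424 bp synthetic insert introduced by TOPO cloning. It is a high-copy plasmid propagated in E. coli and selectable with both ampicillin and kanamycin, consistent with the dual resistance markers of this backbone. The insert is flanked by standard T7 and M13-reverse primer sites, which are listed for sequence verification. No feature table is provided, so the exact arrangement of origins, promoters and marker cassettes cannot be confirmed beyond what the backbone name and catalogue fields imply.

The record does not spell out what the insert encodes beyond its name and synthetic origin. The plasmid was deposited with a study describing a TALEN genome-editing system for generating human stem cell-based disease models. Given that context, the name plausibly denotes a pre-assembled block of TAL effector repeats recognising the four-nucleotide sequence A-A-C-A, with the "I" prefix indicating its position in an ordered assembly. An insert of roughly 424 bp fits about four repeat units of around 100 bp each, but this reading is an inference, not a stated fact. On that interpretation, the plasmid would be one member of a library of repeat modules that are excised or amplified and joined in series to build custom TALE DNA-binding arrays for fusion to a nuclease domain. The plasmid has no stated mammalian expression elements. It is a storage and source vector for a building block, not an expression construct.
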