Addgene plasmid #42967: I-AACA
Depositing lab: Chad Cowan & Kiran Musunuru. Depositing organization: Harvard University. Publication: A TALEN Genome-Editing System for Generating Human Stem Cell-Based Disease Models. Ding Q, Lee YK, Schaefer EA, Peters DT, Veres A, Kim K, Kuperwasser N, Motola DL, Meissner TB, Hendriks WT, Trevisan M, Gupta RM, Moisan A, Banks E, Friesen M, Schinzel RT, Xia F, Tang A, Xia Y, Figueroa E, Wann A, Ahfeldt T, Daheron L, Zhang F, Rubin LL, Peng LF, Chung RT, Musunuru K, Cowan CA. Cell Stem Cell. 2012 Dec 12. pii: S1934-5909(12)00645-5. doi: 10.1016/j.stem.2012.11.011. PubMed 23246482.
Backbone
  Vector backbone: pCRII-TOPO
  Backbone manufacturer: Invitrogen
  Backbone size w/o insert (bp): 3973
  Vector type: Bacterial Cloning
Growth in bacteria
  Bacterial resistance: Ampicillin and Kanamycin, 100 & 50 μg/mL
  Growth temperature: 37°C
  Growth strain: Top10
  Copy number: High Copy
Gene/Insert
  Gene/Insert name: I-AACA
  Species: Synthetic
  Insert size (bp): 424
  Cloning method: TOPO Cloning
  Sequencing primers: 5′ T7; 3′ M13-rev
Terms and licenses: Academic/Nonprofit Terms; Industry Terms: Not Available to Industry
How to cite: I-AACA was a gift from Chad Cowan & Kiran Musunuru (Addgene plasmid # 42967 ; http://n2t.net/addgene:42967 ; RRID:Addgene_42967)
